>Addgene plasmid #167845 | CORO6 | addgene full sequence | sequence record 329226 | Addgene NGS Result
ATCATGGAGATAATTAAAATGATAACCATCTCGCAAATAAATAAGTATTTTACTGTTTTCGTAACAGTTT
TGTAATAAAAAAACCTATAAATATTCCGGATTATTCATACCGTCCCACCATCGGGCGCGGATCTCGGTCC
GAAAACCATGCATCATCATCATCATCACAGCAGCGGCAGAGAAAACTTGTATTTCCAGGGCATGTCGAGA
CGTGTGGTTCGTCAGAGTAAATTCCGTCACGTTTTCGGCCAAGCTGCGAAAGCAGACCAAGCCTATGAAG
ACATTCGCGTGTCTAAAGTCACATGGGACAGTAGCTTCTGCGCGGTGAACCCTAAGTTCCTGGCAATTAT
AGTAGAGGCTGGTGGAGGTGGTGCCTTTATCGTCCTCCCGTTGGCCAAAACAGGCAGGGTCGATAAAAAC
TATCCTTTGGTAACGGGTCACACGGCACCGGTCCTCGACATTGACTGGTGTCCTCATAATGATAATGTTA
TTGCGTCAGCCTCTGATGATACTACTATCATGGTTTGGCAGATCCCCGACTACACCCCGATGCGCAACAT
CACTGAGCCCATAATCACGCTTGAGGGCCACAGCAAACGTGTAGGTATCTTGTCATGGCATCCCACGGCT
AGAAATGTTCTCCTCAGTGCTGGTGGTGATAATGTGATAATCATCTGGAACGTCGGAACGGGCGAGGTGC
TGCTGAGCCTGGACGATATGCACCCAGACGTGATACACTCAGTTTGCTGGAATTCTAACGGCTCACTTCT
GGCGACAACATGTAAAGATAAAACACTCAGAATTATCGACCCACGTAAGGGACAGGTGGTTGCGGAGCAA
GCCAGGCCGCATGAGGGTGCGAGGCCACTCCGTGCTGTCTTCACCGCAGACGGCAAACTCTTGTCCACTG
GTTTTTCACGTATGTCGGAACGCCAGTTGGCGCTGTGGGATCCGAATAACTTCGAAGAACCGGTGGCCTT
GCAGGAAATGGATACGAGCAATGGTGTCCTCTTGCCGTTTTACGATCCGGACAGCTCGATAGTTTACCTG
TGCGGTAAGGGTGATAGTAGCATTCGTTACTTTGAGATTACTGATGAGCCTCCATTTGTTCATTATCTGA
ATACTTTTTCGAGTAAAGAGCCACAGAGGGGCATGGGATTTATGCCGAAACGTGGTTTGGATGTATCGAA
GTGTGAAATAGCGCGTTTTTACAAGCTGCACGAGAGGAAGTGTGAACCGATAATTATGACTGTACCAAGG
AAGTCCGATCTGTTTCAAGACGACCTTTACCCAGACACCCCGGGCCCAGAGCCCGCTTTGGAAGCAGACG
AATGGTTGAGCGGACAGGACGCAGAGCCGGTTTTGATATCTCTTAGGGATGGATATGTTCCCCCAAAGCA
CCGTGAGCTTAGAGTAACGAAGAGGAATTGATGACGAAGCTTGTCGAGAAGTACTAGAGGATCATAATCA
GCCATACCACATTTGTAGAGGTTTTACTTGCTTTAAAAAACCTCCCACACCTCCCCCTGAACCTGAAACA
TAAAATGAATGCAATTGTTGTTGTTAACTTGTTTATTGCAGCTTATAATGGTTACAAATAAAGCAATAGC
ATCACAAATTTCACAAATAAAGCATTTTTTTCACTGCATTCTAGTTGTGGTTTGTCCAAACTCATCAATG
TATCTTATCATGTCTGGATCTGATCACTGATATCGCCTAGGAGATCCGAACCAGATAAGTGAAATCTAGT
TCCAAACTATTTTGTCATTTTTAATTTTCGTATTAGCTTACGACGCTACACCCAGTTCCCATCTATTTTG
TCACTCTTCCCTAAATAATCCTTAAAAACTCCATTTCCACCCCTCCCAGTTCCCAACTATTTTGTCCGCC
CACAGCGGGGCATTTTTCTTCCTGTTATGTTTTTAATCAAACATCCTGCCAACTCCATGTGACAAACCGT
CATCTTCGGCTACTTTTTCTCTGTCACAGAATGAAAATTTTTCTGTCATCTCTTCGTTATTAATGTTTGT
AATTGACTGAATATCAACGCTTATTTGCAGCCTGAATGGCGAATGGG
[124 nt withheld, positions 2078-2201]
C
[91 nt withheld, positions 2203-2293]
A
[49 nt withheld, positions 2295-2343]
CCTTTGACGTTGGAGTCCACGTTCTT
[37 nt withheld, positions 2370-2406]
ACCCTATCTCGGTCTATTCTTTTGATTTATAAGGGATTTTGCCGATTTCGGCCTATTGGTTAAAAAATGA
GCTGATTTAACAAAAATTTAACGCGAATTTTAACAAAATATTAACGCTTACAATTTAGGTGGCACTTTTC
GGGGAAATGTGCGCGGAACCCCTATTTGTTTATTTTTCTAAATACATTCAAATATGTATCCGCTCATGAG
ACAATAACCCTGATAAATGCTTCAATAATATTGAAAAAGGAAGAGTATGAGTATTCAACATTTCCGTGTC
GCCCTTATTCCCTTTTTTGCGGCATTTTGCCTTCCTGTTTTTGCTCACCCAGAAACGCTGGTGAAAGTAA
AAGATGCTGAAGATCAGTTGGGTGCACGAGTGGGTTACATCGAACTGGATCTCAACAGCGGTAAGATCCT
TGAGAGTTTTCGCCCCGAAGAACGTTTTCCAATGATGAGCACTTTTAAAGTTCTGCTATGTGGCGCGGTA
TTATCCCGTATTGACGCCGGGCAAGAGCAACTCGGTCGCCGCATACACTATTCTCAGAATGACTTGGTTG
AGTACTCACCAGTCACAGAAAAGCATCTTACGGATGGCATGACAGTAAGAGAATTATGCAGTGCTGCCAT
AACCATGAGTGATAACACTGCGGCCAACTTACTTCTGACAACGATCGGAGGACCGAAGGAGCTAACCGCT
TTTTTGCACAACATGGGGGATCATGTAACTCGCCTTGATCGTTGGGAACCGGAGCTGAATGAAGCCATAC
CAAACGACGAGCGTGACACCACGATGCCTGTAGCAATGGCAACAACGTTGCGCAAACTATTAACTGGCGA
ACTACTTACTCTAGCTTCCCGGCAACAATTAATAGACTGGATGGAGGCGGATAAAGTTGCAGGACCACTT
CTGCGCTCGGCCCTTCCGGCTGGCTGGTTTATTGCTGATAAATCTGGAGCCGGTGAGCGTGGGTCTCGCG
GTATCATTGCAGCACTGGGGCCAGATGGTAAGCCCTCCCGTATCGTAGTTATCTACACGACGGGGAGTCA
GGCAACTATGGATGAACGAAATAGACAGATCGCTGAGATAGGTGCCTCACTGATTAAGCATTGGTAACTG
TCAGACCAAGTTTACTCATATATACTTTAGATTGATTTAAAACTTCATTTTTAATTTAAAAGGATCTAGG
TGAAGATCCTTTTTGATAATCTCATGACCAAAATCCCTTAACGTGAGTTTTCGTTCCACTGAGCGTCAGA
CCCCGTAGAAAAGATCAAAGGATCTTCTTGAGATCCTTTTTTTCTGCGCGTAATCTGCTGCTTGCAAACA
AAAAAACCACCGCTACCAGCGGTGGTTTGTTTGCCGGATCAAGAGCTACCAACTCTTTTTCCGAAGGTAA
CTGGCTTCAGCAGAGCGCAGATACCAAATACTGTTCTTCTAGTGTAGCCGTAGTTAGGCCACCACTTCAA
GAACTCTGTAGCACCGCCTACATACCTCGCTCTGCTAATCCTGTTACCAGTGGCTGCTGCCAGTGGCGAT
AAGTCGTGTCTTACCGGGTTGGACTCAAGACGATAGTTACCGGATAAGGCGCAGCGGTCGGGCTGAACGG
GGGGTTCGTGCACACAGCCCAGCTTGGAGCGAACGACCTACACCGAACTGAGATACCTACAGCGTGAGCT
ATGAGAAAGCGCCACGCTTCCCGAAGGGAGAAAGGCGGACAGGTATCCGGTAAGCGGCAGGGTCGGAACA
GGAGAGCGCACGAGGGAGCTTCCAGGGGGAAACGCCTGGTATCTTTATAGTCCTGTCGGGTTTCGCCACC
TCTGACTTGAGCGTCGATTTTTGTGATGCTCGTCAGGGGGGCGGAGCCTATGGAAAAACGCCAGCAACGC
GGCCTTTTTACGGTTCCTGGCCTTTTGCTGGCCTTTTGCTCACATGTTCTTTCCTGCGTTATCCCCTGAT
TCTGTGGATAACCGTATTACCGCCTTTGAGTGAGCTGATACCGCTCGCCGCAGCCGAACGACCGAGCGCA
GCGAGTCAGTGAGCGAGGAAGCGGAAGAGCGCCTGATGCGGTATTTTCTCCTTACGCATCTGTGCGGTAT
TTCACACCGCATAGACCAGCCGCGTAACCTGGCAAAATCGGTTACGGTTGAGTAATAAATGGATGCCCTG
CGTAAGCGGGTGTGGGCGGACAATAAAGTCTTAAACTGAACAAAATAGATCTAAACTATGACAATAAAGT
CTTAAACTAGACAGAATAGTTGTAAACTGAAATCAGTCCAGTTATGCTGTGAAAAAGCATACTGGACTTT
TGTTATGGCTAAAGCAAACTCTTCATTTTCTGAAGTGCAAATTGCCCGTCGTATTAAAGAGGGGCGTGGC
CAAGGGCATGGTAAAGACTATATTCGCGGCGTTGTGACAATTTACCGAACAACTCCGCGGCCGGGAAGCC
GATCTCGGCTTGAACGAATTGTTAGGTGGCGGTACTTGGGTCGATATCAAAGTGCATCACTTCTTCCCGT
ATGCCCAACTTTGTATAGAGAGCCACTGCGGGATCGTCACCGTAATCTGCTTGCACGTAGATCACATAAG
CACCAAGCGCGTTGGCCTCATGCTTGAGCAGATTGATGAGCGCGGTGGCAATGCCCTGCCTCCGGTGCTC
GCCGGAGACTGCGAGATCATAGATATAGATCTCACTACGCGGCTGCTCAAACTTGGGCAGAACGTAAGCC
GCGAGAGCGCCAACAACCGCTTCTTGGTCGAAGGCAGCAAGCGCGATGAATGTCTTACTACGGAGCAAGT
TCCCGAGGTAATCGGAGTCCGGCTGATGTTGGGAGTAGGTGGCTACGTCTCCGAACTCACGACCGAAAAG
ATCAAGAGCAGCCCGCATGGATTTGACTTGGTCAGGGCCGAGCCTACATGTGCGAATGATGCCCATACTT
GAGCCACCTAACTTTGTTTTAGGGCGACTGCCCTGCTGCGTAACATCGTTGCTGCTCCATAACATCAAAC
ATCGACCCACGGCGTAACGCGCTTGCTGCTTGGATGCCCGAGGCATAGACTGTACAAAAAAACAGTCATA
ACAAGCCATGAAAACCGCCACTGCGCCGTTACCACCGCTGCGTTCGGTCAAGGTTCTGGACCAGTTGCGT
GAGCGCATACGCTACTTGCATTACAGTTTACGAACCGAACAGGCTTATGTCAACTGGGTTCGTGCCTTCA
TCCGTTTCCACGGTGTGCGTCACCCGGCAACCTTGGGCAGCAGCGAAGTCGAGGCATTTCTGTCCTGGCT
GGCGAACGAGCGCAAGGTTTCGGTCTCCACGCATCGTCAGGCATTGGCGGCCTTGCTGTTCTTCTACGGC
AAGGTGCTGTGCACGGATCTGCCCTGGCTTCAGGAGATCGGAAGACCTCGGCCGTCGCGGCGCTTGCCGG
TGGTGCTGACCCCGGATGAAGTGGTTCGCATCCTCGGTTTTCTGGAAGGCGAGCATCGTTTGTTCGCCCA
GGACTCTAGCTATAGTTCTAGTGGTTGGCTACGTATACTCCGGAATATTAATAG
Features (pLannotate 1.2.2; 16 found; start..end, strand, type, name):
      1..92      +  promoter       polyhedrin promoter: polh from Autographa californica; promoter for the baculovirus polyhedrin gene
    149..167     +  CDS            capTEV™ (fragment): composite tag for in vivo biotinylation, TEV protease cleavage, and 6xHis tagging
    202..1428    +  CDS            CORO6 (fragment): CORO6_HUMAN - Experimental evidence at protein level: Swiss-Prot protein existence level 1. From Homo sapiens (Human).
   1460..1543    +  CDS            large T antigen (fragment): large T antigen from SV40 (simian virus 40)
   1566..1700    +  polyA_signal   SV40 poly(A) signal: SV40 polyadenylation signal
   1729..1894    -  mobile_element Tn7L: mini-Tn7 element (left end of the Tn7 transposon) Tn7
   2057..2073    +  CDS            lacZα (fragment): LacZα fragment of β-galactosidase; lacZ fragment
   2078..2532    +  rep_origin     f1 ori (sequence partly withheld): f1 bacteriophage origin of replication; arrow indicates direction of (+) strand synthesis
   2558..2662    +  promoter       AmpR promoter: bla
   2663..3523    +  CDS            AmpR: β-lactamase; bla; confers resistance to ampicillin, carbenicillin, and related antibiotics
   3694..4282    +  rep_origin     ori: high-copy-number ColE1/pMB1/pBR322/pUC origin of replication
   4468..4519    -  misc_feature   bom (fragment): basis of mobility region from pBR322
   4587..4811    -  mobile_element Tn7R: mini-Tn7 element (right end of the Tn7 transposon) Tn7
   4878..5411    -  CDS            GmR: gentamycin acetyltransferase; aacC1; confers resistance to gentamycin
   5581..5609    -  promoter       Pc promoter: intI1 (promoter lies within the coding sequence); class 1 integron promoter
   5587..5934    -  CDS            YPR2_ECOLX (fragment): Protein predicted: Swiss-Prot protein existence level 4. From Escherichia coli.
