[The description below was written by a language model from this plasmid's Addgene catalogue record and pLannotate feature annotations shown in this document.]
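Description:
CORO6 is a baculovirus transfer (donor) plasmid built on the pFBOH-MHL backbone, a pFastBac-style vector from a structural genomics programme, and carries a human coronin-6 (CORO6) coding fragment for production in insect cells. In bacteria it is maintained as a high-copy plasmid through a ColE1/pUC-type origin and selected with ampicillin via the β-lactamase gene. An f1 origin is also present.

The expression cassette begins with the polyhedrin promoter of Autographa californica nucleopolyhedrovirus, a very strong late viral promoter. It drives an N-terminal 6xHis tag followed by a TEV protease cleavage site, both supplied by the backbone, fused to the 1227 bp CORO6 insert, which was introduced by ligation-independent cloning. The annotation marks the insert as a fragment of the human protein, and the depositor notes it may not be the full open reading frame, consistent with a construct trimmed for crystallography. An SV40 polyadenylation signal terminates the transcript; the short adjacent "large T antigen" hit is most likely just part of that SV40-derived region.

The cassette, together with a gentamicin resistance gene expressed from the Pc integron promoter, lies between the Tn7L and Tn7R ends of a mini-Tn7 element. This arrangement allows site-specific transposition into a bacmid in a suitable E. coli host, with gentamicin marking the transposed segment. The resulting recombinant bacmid is used to generate baculovirus. The His tag supports affinity purification and can be removed with TEV protease. The stated purpose is protein production for structure determination, and the record links the clone to a deposited structure.
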