Addgene plasmid #167845: CORO6
Purpose: Baculovirus expression for structure determination; may not be full ORF
Depositing lab: Cheryl Arrowsmith. Depositing organization: University of Toronto.
Backbone
  Vector backbone: pFBOH-MHL
  Backbone manufacturer: SGC (Addgene Plasmid #62304)
  Vector type: Baculovirus expression
Growth in bacteria
  Bacterial resistance: Ampicillin, 100 μg/mL
  Growth temperature: 37°C
  Growth strain: DH5alpha
  Copy number: High Copy
Gene/Insert
  Gene/Insert name: CORO6 (alt names: PBD ID: 7KYX; SGC clone sample ID: PBC025-C01:C245303)
  Species: H. sapiens (human)
  Insert size (bp): 1227
  Entrez Gene: CORO6 (a.k.a. FLJ14871)
  Promoter: Polyhedrin
  Tag / fusion protein: 6xHis-TEV (N terminal on backbone)
  Cloning method: Ligation Independent Cloning
  Sequencing primers: 5′ pFBOH-fwd (5'-CCGGATTATTCATACCGTCCCACCA-3'); 3′ pFBOH-rev (5'-CTGATTATGATCCTCTAGTACTTCT-3')
Terms and licenses: Academic/Nonprofit Terms; Industry Terms: Not Available to Industry
Depositor comments: SGC link: http://www.thesgc.org/structures/7KYX/
How to cite: CORO6 was a gift from Cheryl Arrowsmith (Addgene plasmid # 167845 ; http://n2t.net/addgene:167845 ; RRID:Addgene_167845)
