>Addgene plasmid #167845 | CORO6 | depositor partial sequence | sequence record 325793 | Insert Sequence
ATGTCGAGACGTGTGGTTCGTCAGAGTAAATTCCGTCACGTTTTCGGCCAAGCTGCGAAAGCAGACCAAG
CCTATGAAGACATTCGCGTGTCTAAAGTCACATGGGACAGTAGCTTCTGCGCGGTGAACCCTAAGTTCCT
GGCAATTATAGTAGAGGCTGGTGGAGGTGGTGCCTTTATCGTCCTCCCGTTGGCCAAAACAGGCAGGGTC
GATAAAAACTATCCTTTGGTAACGGGTCACACGGCACCGGTCCTCGACATTGACTGGTGTCCTCATAATG
ATAATGTTATTGCGTCAGCCTCTGATGATACTACTATCATGGTTTGGCAGATCCCCGACTACACCCCGAT
GCGCAACATCACTGAGCCCATAATCACGCTTGAGGGCCACAGCAAACGTGTAGGTATCTTGTCATGGCAT
CCCACGGCTAGAAATGTTCTCCTCAGTGCTGGTGGTGATAATGTGATAATCATCTGGAACGTCGGAACGG
GCGAGGTGCTGCTGAGCCTGGACGATATGCACCCAGACGTGATACACTCAGTTTGCTGGAATTCTAACGG
CTCACTTCTGGCGACAACATGTAAAGATAAAACACTCAGAATTATCGACCCACGTAAGGGACAGGTGGTT
GCGGAGCAAGCCAGGCCGCATGAGGGTGCGAGGCCACTCCGTGCTGTCTTCACCGCAGACGGCAAACTCT
TGTCCACTGGTTTTTCACGTATGTCGGAACGCCAGTTGGCGCTGTGGGATCCGAATAACTTCGAAGAACC
GGTGGCCTTGCAGGAAATGGATACGAGCAATGGTGTCCTCTTGCCGTTTTACGATCCGGACAGCTCGATA
GTTTACCTGTGCGGTAAGGGTGATAGTAGCATTCGTTACTTTGAGATTACTGATGAGCCTCCATTTGTTC
ATTATCTGAATACTTTTTCGAGTAAAGAGCCACAGAGGGGCATGGGATTTATGCCGAAACGTGGTTTGGA
TGTATCGAAGTGTGAAATAGCGCGTTTTTACAAGCTGCACGAGAGGAAGTGTGAACCGATAATTATGACT
GTACCAAGGAAGTCCGATCTGTTTCAAGACGACCTTTACCCAGACACCCCGGGCCCAGAGCCCGCTTTGG
AAGCAGACGAATGGTTGAGCGGACAGGACGCAGAGCCGGTTTTGATATCTCTTAGGGATGGATATGTTCC
CCCAAAGCACCGTGAGCTTAGAGTAACGAAGAGGAAT
